Addgene plasmid #217002: pET26b(modified)-U-Sm
Purpose: Expression of GvpU-Linker-Small BiT
Depositing lab: George Lu. Depositing organization: Rice University. Publication: Elucidating the assembly of gas vesicles by systematic protein-protein interaction analysis. Iburg M, Anderson AP, Wong VT, Anton ED, He A, Lu GJ. EMBO J. 2024 Oct;43(19):4156-4172. doi: 10.1038/s44318-024-00178-2. Epub 2024 Sep 3. PubMed 39227754.
Backbone
  Vector backbone: pET26b
  Vector type: Bacterial Expression
Growth in bacteria
  Bacterial resistance: Kanamycin, 50 μg/mL
  Growth temperature: 30°C
  Growth strain: DH5alpha
  Copy number: Low Copy
Gene/Insert
  Gene/Insert name: GvpU-Linker-Small BiT
  Species: Synthetic; Priestia megaterium
  Tag / fusion protein: Split Nanoluciferase SmallBiT (C terminal on insert)
  Cloning method: Gibson Cloning
Terms and licenses: Academic/Nonprofit Terms; Industry Terms: Not Available to Industry
Depositor comments: Please visit https://www.biorxiv.org/content/10.1101/2023.07.23.550228v1 for bioRxiv preprint.
How to cite: pET26b(modified)-U-Sm was a gift from George Lu (Addgene plasmid # 217002 ; http://n2t.net/addgene:217002 ; RRID:Addgene_217002)
