[The description below was written by a language model from this plasmid's Addgene catalogue record and pLannotate feature annotations shown in this document.]
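Description:
pET26b(modified)-U-Sm is a bacterial expression plasmid built on a modified pET26b backbone for producing GvpU, a gas vesicle protein from Priestia megaterium, fused through a synthetic linker to the SmallBiT fragment of split NanoLuc luciferase at its C terminus. The feature table shows the standard pET expression architecture: a T7 promoter followed directly by a lac operator and the strong T7 gene 10 ribosome binding site, with a T7 terminator downstream. The fusion coding sequence itself is not annotated, but it presumably occupies the unannotated gap between the RBS and the terminator. A short hit to a T7 gene 10B-derived solubility tag just before the terminator is only a fragment match and may not reflect a functional tag. A plasmid-borne lacI gene with its own promoter supplies lac repressor, so expression is IPTG-inducible in hosts that provide T7 RNA polymerase.

Selection is by kanamycin through the aph(3')-Ia gene. The "modified" designation appears to reflect the replication region: the annotation detects a p15A origin rather than the usual pBR322-type origin, alongside a small RSF origin fragment, the bom site and rop, consistent with the low copy number recorded. A p15A origin is compatible with ColE1-type plasmids, which would allow co-maintenance with a partner plasmid, although the record does not state this intent. An f1 origin and leftover tetracycline resistance fragments are also present. Given the split-luciferase tag and the associated study on gas vesicle assembly, the construct is suited to complementation assays in which SmallBiT-tagged GvpU is paired with a complementary luciferase fragment fused to another protein to test for protein-protein interactions.
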