Features (pLannotate 1.2.2; 18 found; start..end, strand, type, name):
     13..441     +  rep_origin     f1 ori (sequence partly withheld): f1 bacteriophage origin of replication; arrow indicates direction of (+) strand synthesis
    494..551     +  promoter       AmpR promoter (fragment): bla
    560..1375    -  CDS            KanR: aminoglycoside phosphotransferase; aph(3')-Ia; confers resistance to kanamycin in bacteria or G418 (Geneticin®) in eukaryotes
   1497..2042    +  rep_origin     p15A ori: Plasmids containing the medium-copy-number p15A origin of replication can be propagated in E. coli cells that contain a second plasmid with the ColE1 origin.
   2102..2235    +  rep_origin     RSF ori (fragment): Plasmids containing the RSF 1030 origin of replication can be propagated in E. coli cells that contain additional plasmids with compatible origins.
   2240..2379    -  misc_feature   bom: basis of mobility region from pBR322
   2481..2672    -  CDS            rop: Rop protein, which maintains plasmids at low copy number; rop
   2689..3069    +  CDS            YPB1_ECOLX: Protein predicted: Swiss-Prot protein existence level 4. From Escherichia coli.
   3141..3432    -  CDS            TcR (fragment): tetracycline efflux protein; tet; confers resistance to tetracycline
   3447..3468    -  protein_bind   CAP binding site: CAP binding activates transcription in the presence of cAMP. E. coli catabolite activator protein
   3481..4563    -  CDS            lacI: lac repressor; lacI; The lac repressor binds to the lac operator to inhibit transcription in E. coli. This inhibition can be relieved by adding lactose or isopropyl-β-D-thiogalactopyranoside (IPTG).
   4564..4641    -  promoter       lacI promoter: lacI
   4649..4928    -  CDS            TcR (fragment): tetracycline efflux protein; tet; confers resistance to tetracycline
   4950..4968    +  promoter       T7 promoter: promoter for bacteriophage T7 RNA polymerase
   4969..4993    +  protein_bind   lac operator: The lac repressor binds to the lac operator to inhibit transcription in E. coli. This inhibition can be relieved by adding lactose or isopropyl-β-D-thiogalactopyranoside (IPTG). lac repressor encoded by lacI
   5008..5030    +  RBS            RBS: efficient ribosome binding site from bacteriophage T7 gene 10 (Olins and Rangwala, 1989)
   5577..5626    +  CDS            SET1 (fragment): solubility-enhancement tag derived from T7 phage gene 10B
   5634..5681    +  terminator     T7 terminator: transcription terminator for bacteriophage T7 RNA polymerase
>Addgene plasmid #217002 | pET26b(modified)-U-Sm | addgene full sequence | sequence record 445893 | Addgene NGS Result
TTGGCGAATGGG
[124 nt withheld, positions 13-136]
C
[91 nt withheld, positions 138-228]
A
[49 nt withheld, positions 230-278]
CCTTTGACGTTGGAGTCCACGTTCTTT
[37 nt withheld, positions 306-342]
ACCCTATCTCGGTCTATTCTTTTGATTTATAAGGGATTTTGCCGATTTCGGCCTATTGGTTAAAAAATGA
GCTGATTTAACAAAAATTTAACGCGAATTTTAACAAAATATTAACGCTTACAATTTAGGTGGCACTTTTC
GGGGAAATGTGCGCGGAACCCCTATTTGTTTATTTTTCTAAATACATTCAAATATGTATCCGCTCATGAA
TTAATTCTTAGAAAAACTCATCGAGCATCAAATGAAACTGCAATTTATTCATATCAGGATTATCAATACC
ATATTTTTGAAAAAGCCGTTTCTGTAATGAAGGAGAAAACTCACCGAGGCAGTTCCATAGGATGGCAAGA
TCCTGGTATCGGTCTGCGATTCCGACTCGTCCAACATCAATACAACCTATTAATTTCCCCTCGTCAAAAA
TAAGGTTATCAAGTGAGAAATCACCATGAGTGACGACTGAATCCGGTGAGAATGGCAAAAGTTTATGCAT
TTCTTTCCAGACTTGTTCAACAGGCCAGCCATTACGCTCGTCATCAAAATCACTCGCATCAACCAAACCG
TTATTCATTCGTGATTGCGCCTGAGCGAGACGAAATACGCGATCGCTGTTAAAAGGACAATTACAAACAG
GAATCGAATGCAACCGGCGCAGGAACACTGCCAGCGCATCAACAATATTTTCACCTGAATCAGGATATTC
TTCTAATACCTGGAATGCTGTTTTCCCGGGGATCGCAGTGGTGAGTAACCATGCATCATCAGGAGTACGG
ATAAAATGCTTGATGGTCGGAAGAGGCATAAATTCCGTCAGCCAGTTTAGTCTGACCATCTCATCTGTAA
CATCATTGGCAACGCTACCTTTGCCATGTTTCAGAAACAACTCTGGCGCATCGGGCTTCCCATACAATCG
ATAGATTGTCGCACCTGATTGCCCGACATTATCGCGAGCCCATTTATACCCATATAAATCAGCATCCATG
TTGGAATTTAATCGCGGCCTAGAGCAAGACGTTTCCCGTTGAATATGGCTCATAACACCCCTTGTATTAC
TGTTTATGTAAGCAGACAGTTTTATTGTTCATGACCAAAATCCCTTAACGTGAGTTTTCGTTCCACTGAG
CGTCAGACCCCGTAGAAAAGATCAAAGGATCTTCTTGAGATCGTTTTGGTCTGCGCGTAATCTCTTGCTC
TGAAAACGAAAAAACCGCCTTGCAGGGCGGTTTTTCGAAGGTTCTCTGAACTACCAACTCTTTGAACCGA
GGTAACTGGCTTGGAGGAGCGCAGTCACCAAAACTTGTCCTTTCAGTTTAGCCTTAACCGGCGCATGACT
TCAAGACTAACTCCTCTAAATCAATTACCAGTGGCTGCTGCCAGTGGTGCTTTTGCATGTCTTTCCGGGT
TGGACTCAAGACGATAGTTACCGGATAAGGCGCAGCGGTCGGACTGAACGGGGGGTTCGTGCATACAGTC
CAGCTTGGAGCGAACTGCCTACCCGGAACTGAGTGTCAGGCGTGGAATGAGACAAACGCGGCCATAACAG
CGGAATGACACCGGTAAACCGAAAGGCAGGAACAGGAGAGCGCACGAGGGAGCCGCCAGGGGGAAACGCC
TGGTATCTTTATAGTCCTGTCGGGTTTCGCCACCACTGATTTGAGCGTCAGATTTCGTGATGCTTGTCAG
GGGGGCGGAGCCTATGGAAAAACGTATGGAAAAACGCCAGCAACGCGGCCTTTTTACGGTTCCTGGCCTT
TTGCTGGCCTTTTGCTCACATGTTCTTTCCTGCGTTATCCCCTGATTCTGTGGATAACCGTATTACCGCC
TTTGAGTGAGCTGATACCGCTCGCCGCAGCCGAACGACCGAGCGCAGCGAGTCAGTGAGCGAGGAAGCGG
AAGAGCGCCTGATGCGGTATTTTCTCCTTACGCATCTGTGCGGTATTTCACACCGCAATGGTGCACTCTC
AGTACAATCTGCTCTGATGCCGCATAGTTAAGCCAGTATACACTCCGCTATCGCTACGTGACTGGGTCAT
GGCTGCGCCCCGACACCCGCCAACACCCGCTGACGCGCCCTGACGGGCTTGTCTGCTCCCGGCATCCGCT
TACAGACAAGCTGTGACCGTCTCCGGGAGCTGCATGTGTCAGAGGTTTTCACCGTCATCACCGAAACGCG
CGAGGCAGCTGCGGTAAAGCTCATCAGCGTGGTCGTGAAGCGATTCACAGATGTCTGCCTGTTCATCCGC
GTCCAGCTCGTTGAGTTTCTCCAGAAGCGTTAATGTCTGGCTTCTGATAAAGCGGGCCATGTTAAGGGCG
GTTTTTTCCTGTTTGGTCACTGATGCCTCCGTGTAAGGGGGATTTCTGTTCATGGGGGTAATGATACCGA
TGAAACGAGAGAGGATGCTCACGATACGGGTTACTGATGATGAACATGCCCGGTTACTGGAACGTTGTGA
GGGTAAACAACTGGCGGTATGGATGCGGCGGGACCAGAGAAAAATCACTCAGGGTCAATGCCAGCGCTTC
GTTAATACAGATGTAGGTGTTCCACAGGGTAGCCAGCAGCATCCTGCGATGCAGATCCGGAACATAATGG
TGCAGGGCGCTGACTTCCGCGTTTCCAGACTTTACGAAACACGGAAACCGAAGACCATTCATGTTGTTGC
TCAGGTCGCAGACGTTTTGCAGCAGCAGTCGCTTCACGTTCGCTCGCGTATCGGTGATTCATTCTGCTAA
CCAGTAAGGCAACCCCGCCAGCCTAGCCGGGTCCTCAACGACAGGAGCACGATCATGCGCACCCGTGGGG
CCGCCATGCCGGCGATAATGGCCTGCTTCTCGCCGAAACGTTTGGTGGCGGGACCAGTGACGAAGGCTTG
AGCGAGGGCGTGCAAGATTCCGAATACCGCAAGCGACAGGCCGATCATCGTCGCGCTCCAGCGAAAGCGG
TCCTCGCCGAAAATGACCCAGAGCGCTGCCGGCACCTGTCCTACGAGTTGCATGATAAAGAAGACAGTCA
TAAGTGCGGCGACGATAGTCATGCCCCGCGCCCACCGGAAGGAGCTGACTGGGTTGAAGGCTCTCAAGGG
CATCGGTCGAGATCCCGGTGCCTAATGAGTGAGCTAACTTACATTAATTGCGTTGCGCTCACTGCCCGCT
TTCCAGTCGGGAAACCTGTCGTGCCAGCTGCATTAATGAATCGGCCAACGCGCGGGGAGAGGCGGTTTGC
GTATTGGGCGCCAGGGTGGTTTTTCTTTTCACCAGTGAGACGGGCAACAGCTGATTGCCCTTCACCGCCT
GGCCCTGAGAGAGTTGCAGCAAGCGGTCCACGCTGGTTTGCCCCAGCAGGCGAAAATCCTGTTTGATGGT
GGTTAACGGCGGGATATAACATGAGCTGTCTTCGGTATCGTCGTATCCCACTACCGAGATATCCGCACCA
ACGCGCAGCCCGGACTCGGTAATGGCGCGCATTGCGCCCAGCGCCATCTGATCGTTGGCAACCAGCATCG
CAGTGGGAACGATGCCCTCATTCAGCATTTGCATGGTTTGTTGAAAACCGGACATGGCACTCCAGTCGCC
TTCCCGTTCCGCTATCGGCTGAATTTGATTGCGAGTGAGATATTTATGCCAGCCAGCCAGACGCAGACGC
GCCGAGACAGAACTTAATGGGCCCGCTAACAGCGCGATTTGCTGGTGACCCAATGCGACCAGATGCTCCA
CGCCCAGTCGCGTACCGTCTTCATGGGAGAAAATAATACTGTTGATGGGTGTCTGGTCAGAGACATCAAG
AAATAACGCCGGAACATTAGTGCAGGCAGCTTCCACAGCAATGGCATCCTGGTCATCCAGCGGATAGTTA
ATGATCAGCCCACTGACGCGTTGCGCGAGAAGATTGTGCACCGCCGCTTTACAGGCTTCGACGCCGCTTC
GTTCTACCATCGACACCACCACGCTGGCACCCAGTTGATCGGCGCGAGATTTAATCGCCGCGACAATTTG
CGACGGCGCGTGCAGGGCCAGACTGGAGGTGGCAACGCCAATCAGCAACGACTGTTTGCCCGCCAGTTGT
TGTGCCACGCGGTTGGGAATGTAATTCAGCTCCGCCATCGCCGCTTCCACTTTTTCCCGCGTTTTCGCAG
AAACGTGGCTGGCCTGGTTCACCACGCGGGAAACGGTCTGATAAGAGACACCGGCATACTCTGCGACATC
GTATAACGTTACTGGTTTCACATTCACCACCCTGAATTGACTCTCTTCCGGGCGCTATCATGCCATACCG
CGAAAGGTTTTGCGCCATTCGATGGTGTCCGGGATCTCGACGCTCTCCCTTATGCGACTCCTGCATTAGG
AAGCAGCCCAGTAGTAGGTTGAGGCCGTTGAGCACCGCCGCCGCAAGGAATGGTGCATGCAAGGAGATGG
CGCCCAACAGTCCCCCGGCCACGGGGCCTGCCACCATACCCACGCCGAAACAAGCGCTCATGAGCCCGAA
GTGGCGAGCCCGATCTTCCCCATCGGTGATGTCGGCGATATAGGCGCCAGCAACCGCACCTGTGGCGCCG
GTGATGCCGGCCACGATGCGTCCGGCGTAGAGGATCGAGATCTCGATCCCGCGAAATTAATACGACTCAC
TATAGGGGAATTGTGAGCGGATAACAATTCCCCTCTAGAAATAATTTTGTTTAACTTTAAGAAGGAGATA
TACATATGAGTACAGGCCCTTCTTTTTCAACTAAAGACAATACGCTTGAATACTTTGTGAAAGCTTCTAA
TAAACACGGCTTTTCACTTGATATTTCATTAAATGTAAACGGCGCTGTGATTTCCGGTACCATGATTTCA
GCAAAAGAATACTTTGATTACTTAAGCGAAACGTTTGAAGAAGGCAGTGAAGTGGCTCAGGCGCTAAGCG
AACAATTCTCTTTAGCAAGCGAAGCGAGCGAATCAAACGGAGAAGCAGAAGCCCATTTTATTCATTTGAA
AAATACAAAGATTTACTGTGGAGACAGTAAATCTACTCCTTCTAAAGGCAAAATCTTTTGGAGAGGGAAA
ATAGCAGAAGTAGACGGGTTTTTCTTAGGAAAGATTTCTGATGCAAAATCAACGAGTAAAAAGAGTTCAG
TTTCTCAAGGCAGTTCAGGTGGTGGCGGGAGCGGAGGTGGAGGCTCGAGCGGTGTGACCGGCTACCGGCT
GTTCGAGGAGATTCTGTGAGGCTGTTTTGGCGGATGAGAGAAGATTGAGATCCGGCTGCTAACAAAGCCC
GAAAGGAAGCTGAGTTGGCTGCTGCCACCGCTGAGCAATAACTAGCATAACCCCTTGGGGCCTCTAAACG
GGTCTTGAGGGGTTTTTTGCTGAAAGGAGGAACTATATCCGGA
